Addgene plasmid #227358: pGEX-parkin R104A
Purpose: For bacterial expression of parkin with a mutated ACT.
Depositing lab: Kalle Gehring. Depositing organization: McGill University. Publication: Naturally occurring hyperactive variants of human parkin. Huq TS, Luo J, Fakih R, Sauve V, Gehring K. Commun Biol. 2024 Aug 8;7(1):961. doi: 10.1038/s42003-024-06656-x. PubMed 39117722.
Backbone
  Vector backbone: pGEX-6P-1
  Backbone manufacturer: Amersham
  Vector type: Bacterial Expression
Growth in bacteria
  Bacterial resistance: Ampicillin, 100 μg/mL
  Growth temperature: 37°C
  Growth strain: NEB Stable
  Copy number: Low Copy
Gene/Insert
  Gene/Insert name: Parkin R104A (alt name: PARK2)
  Species: H. sapiens (human)
  Mutation: Codon usage optimized for E.coli expression. Changed arginine104 to alanine.
  Entrez Gene: PRKN (a.k.a. AR-JP, LPRS2, PARK2, PDJ)
  Tag / fusion protein: GST (C terminal on backbone)
  Cloning method: Gene Synthesis
  Sequencing primers: 5′ pGEXF; 3′ pGEXR
Terms and licenses: Academic/Nonprofit Terms; Industry Terms: Not Available to Industry
Depositor comments: 5' Cloning Site: BamHI (unknown if destroyed), 3' Cloning Site: XhoI (unknown if destroyed).
How to cite: pGEX-parkin R104A was a gift from Kalle Gehring (Addgene plasmid # 227358 ; http://n2t.net/addgene:227358 ; RRID:Addgene_227358)
