[The description below was written by a language model from this plasmid's Addgene catalogue record and pLannotate feature annotations shown in this document.]
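Description:
pGEX-parkin R104A is a bacterial expression plasmid built on the pGEX-6P-1 backbone for producing human parkin (PRKN/PARK2), an E3 ubiquitin ligase, as a glutathione S-transferase fusion in E. coli. It replicates from a ColE1/pMB1-type origin and is selected with ampicillin through the bla (AmpR) gene. The annotation software labels the origin generically as high copy, whereas the catalogue entry lists the plasmid as low copy. Small fragments of rop and the pBR322 bom region, and a lac promoter/operator with a lacZα segment downstream of lacI, are backbone remnants with no role in expression of the insert.

The expression cassette consists of the hybrid tac promoter followed by a lac operator, which drives the Schistosoma japonicum GST coding sequence and then the parkin open reading frame. The plasmid also carries lacI under the lacIq promoter, so transcription stays repressed until it is induced with IPTG. The parkin sequence was made by gene synthesis with codons optimised for E. coli, is recorded as cloned between BamHI and XhoI sites, and carries an arginine-to-alanine change at residue 104, described as a mutation of parkin's ACT element. The catalogue lists the GST tag as C-terminal, but in both feature tables GST lies upstream of parkin, which places it at the N-terminus of the fusion. The short gap between the two coding regions is where pGEX-6P vectors normally encode a PreScission protease cleavage site, although this is not annotated here.

The full 6,364 nt sequence covers the whole plasmid. The second, 5,663 nt record is a partial read with the same gene order that lacks the tac promoter and lacZα regions. The stated purpose is bacterial expression of the ACT-mutant parkin, and the associated publication concerns hyperactive variants of human parkin.
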