Features (pLannotate 1.2.2; 17 found; start..end, strand, type, name):
      6..107     -  CDS            yciV (fragment): RNAAM_ECOLI - Also known as trpH From Escherichia coli (strain K12).
    183..211     +  promoter       tac promoter: strong E. coli promoter; hybrid between the trp and lac UV5 promoters
    219..235     +  protein_bind   lac operator: The lac repressor binds to the lac operator to inhibit transcription in E. coli. This inhibition can be relieved by adding lactose or isopropyl-β-D-thiogalactopyranoside (IPTG). lac repressor encoded by lacI
    258..911     +  CDS            GST26_SCHJA: Experimental evidence at protein level: Swiss-Prot protein existence level 1. GST isoenzymes appear to play a central role in the parasite detoxification system. Other functions are also suspected including a role in increasing the solubility of haematin in the parasite gut. From Schistosoma japonicum (Blood fluke).
    951..2345    +  CDS            PRKN: PRKN_HUMAN - Also known as PARK2. Experimental evidence at protein level: Swiss-Prot protein existence level 1. Functions within a multiprotein E3 ubiquitin ligase complex, catalyzing the covalent attachment of ubiquitin moieties onto substrate proteins (PubMed:10888878, PubMed:10973942, PubMed:11431533, PubMed:12150907, PubMed:12628165, PubMed:15105460, PubMed:16135753, PubMed:21376232, PubMed:21532592, PubMed:23754282, PubMed:23620051, PubMed:24660806, PubMed:24751536, PubMed:32047033, PubMed:29311685, PubMed:22396657). Substrates include SYT11 and VDAC1 (PubMed:32047033, PubMed:29311685). O
   2381..2420    +  CDS            rop (fragment): Rop protein, which maintains plasmids at low copy number; rop
   2522..2562    +  misc_feature   bom (fragment): basis of mobility region from pBR322
   2667..2771    +  promoter       AmpR promoter: bla
   2772..3632    +  CDS            AmpR: β-lactamase; bla; confers resistance to ampicillin, carbenicillin, and related antibiotics
   3803..4391    +  rep_origin     ori: high-copy-number ColE1/pMB1/pBR322/pUC origin of replication
   4577..4628    -  misc_feature   bom (fragment): basis of mobility region from pBR322
   4635..4712    +  promoter       lacIq promoter: lacI (mutant); In the lacIq allele, a single base change in the promoter boosts expression of the lacI gene about 10-fold.
   4713..5795    +  CDS            lacI: lac repressor; lacI; The lac repressor binds to the lac operator to inhibit transcription in E. coli. This inhibition can be relieved by adding lactose or isopropyl-β-D-thiogalactopyranoside (IPTG).
   5808..5829    +  protein_bind   CAP binding site: CAP binding activates transcription in the presence of cAMP. E. coli catabolite activator protein
   5844..5874    +  promoter       lac promoter: promoter for the E. coli lac operon
   5882..5898    +  protein_bind   lac operator: The lac repressor binds to the lac operator to inhibit transcription in E. coli. This inhibition can be relieved by adding lactose or isopropyl-β-D-thiogalactopyranoside (IPTG). lac repressor encoded by lacI
   5918..6091    +  CDS            lacZα: LacZα fragment of β-galactosidase; lacZ fragment
>Addgene plasmid #227358 | pGEX-parkin R104A | addgene full sequence | sequence record 466578 | Addgene NGS Result
ACGTTATCGACTGCACGGTGCACCAATGCTTCTGGCGTCAGGCAGCCATCGGAAGCTGTGGTATGGCTGT
GCAGGTCGTAAATCACTGCATAATTCGTGTCGCTCAAGGCGCACTCCCGTTCTGGATAATGTTTTTTGCG
CCGACATCATAACGGTTCTGGCAAATATTCTGAAATGAGCTGTTGACAATTAATCATCGGCTCGTATAAT
GTGTGGAATTGTGAGCGGATAACAATTTCACACAGGAAACAGTATTCATGTCCCCTATACTAGGTTATTG
GAAAATTAAGGGCCTTGTGCAACCCACTCGACTTCTTTTGGAATATCTTGAAGAAAAATATGAAGAGCAT
TTGTATGAGCGCGATGAAGGTGATAAATGGCGAAACAAAAAGTTTGAATTGGGTTTGGAGTTTCCCAATC
TTCCTTATTATATTGATGGTGATGTTAAATTAACACAGTCTATGGCCATCATACGTTATATAGCTGACAA
GCACAACATGTTGGGTGGTTGTCCAAAAGAGCGTGCAGAGATTTCAATGCTTGAAGGAGCGGTTTTGGAT
ATTAGATACGGTGTTTCGAGAATTGCATATAGTAAAGACTTTGAAACTCTCAAAGTTGATTTTCTTAGCA
AGCTACCTGAAATGCTGAAAATGTTCGAAGATCGTTTATGTCATAAAACATATTTAAATGGTGATCATGT
AACCCATCCTGACTTCATGTTGTATGACGCTCTTGATGTTGTTTTATACATGGACCCAATGTGCCTGGAT
GCGTTCCCAAAATTAGTTTGTTTTAAAAAACGTATTGAAGCTATCCCACAAATTGATAAGTACTTGAAAT
CCAGCAAGTATATAGCATGGCCTTTGCAGGGCTGGCAAGCCACGTTTGGTGGTGGCGACCATCCTCCAAA
ATCGGATCTGGAAGTTCTGTTCCAGGGGCCCCTGGGATCCATGATCGTTTTCGTTCGTTTCAACTCTTCT
CACGGTTTCCCGGTTGAAGTTGACTCTGACACCTCTATCTTCCAGCTGAAAGAAGTTGTTGCGAAACGTC
AGGGTGTTCCAGCAGACCAGCTGCGTGTTATCTTCGCAGGTAAAGAACTGCGTAACGACTGGACCGTTCA
GAACTGCGATCTGGATCAGCAGTCTATCGTTCACATCGTTCAGCGTCCGTGGCGTAAAGGTCAGGAAATG
AACGCGACTGGTGGTGACGACCCGCGTAACGCGGCGGGTGGTTGTGAACGTGAACCGCAGTCTCTGACAG
CTGTTGACCTGTCTTCCTCTGTTCTGCCGGGTGACTCCGTTGGTCTGGCCGTAATTCTGCACACCGACTC
TCGTAAAGACTCCCCGCCGGCTGGTTCTCCGGCGGGTCGCTCTATCTACAACTCTTTCTACGTGTACTGC
AAAGGTCCGTGCCAGCGTGTACAGCCGGGTAAACTGCGTGTTCAGTGTTCCACTTGCCGTCAGGCGACCC
TGACCCTGACCCAGGGTCCGAGCTGCTGGGACGACGTTCTGATCCCGAACCGTATGTCCGGTGAATGTCA
GTCCCCGCACTGTCCGGGTACCTCCGCAGAATTTTTCTTTAAATGCGGTGCCCACCCGACCTCTGACAAA
GAAACCTCTGTTGCTCTGCACCTGATCGCTACCAACTCCCGTAACATCACCTGCATCACCTGCACCGACG
TTCGCTCCCCGGTTCTGGTTTTTCAGTGCAACTCTCGTCACGTTATCTGCCTGGATTGCTTCCACCTGTA
CTGCGTTACTCGTCTGAATGACCGCCAGTTCGTTCACGACCCGCAGCTGGGCTACTCTCTGCCGTGCGTT
GCGGGTTGCCCGAACTCCCTGATTAAAGAACTGCACCACTTCCGTATCCTGGGCGAGGAACAGTACAACC
GTTACCAGCAGTACGGCGCTGAAGAATGCGTTCTGCAGATGGGTGGCGTTCTGTGCCCGCGTCCGGGTTG
CGGCGCGGGCCTGCTGCCGGAACCGGACCAGCGTAAAGTGACGTGTGAAGGTGGTAACGGTTTAGGTTGC
GGCTTCGCGTTCTGTCGTGAATGCAAAGAAGCATATCATGAAGGTGAATGTTCCGCAGTTTTTGAAGCTA
GCGGCACCACTACCCAGGCGTACCGTGTTGATGAACGTGCTGCTGAACAGGCTCGTTGGGAAGCAGCAAG
TAAAGAAACTATTAAAAAGACCACTAAACCGTGTCCGCGTTGCCACGTTCCGGTTGAAAAGAACGGTGGT
TGCATGCACATGAAATGCCCGCAGCCGCAGTGCCGTCTGGAATGGTGCTGGAACTGCGGTTGCGAATGGA
ACCGTGTTTGCATGGGTGACCACTGGTTCGACGTTTAGCTCGAGCGGCCGCATCGTGACTGACTGACGAT
CTGCCTCGCGCGTTTCGGTGATGACGGTGAAAACCTCTGACACATGCAGCTCCCGGAGACGGTCACAGCT
TGTCTGTAAGCGGATGCCGGGAGCAGACAAGCCCGTCAGGGCGCGTCAGCGGGTGTTGGCGGGTGTCGGG
GCGCAGCCATGACCCAGTCACGTAGCGATAGCGGAGTGTATAATTCTTGAAGACGAAAGGGCCTCGTGAT
ACGCCTATTTTTATAGGTTAATGTCATGATAATAATGGTTTCTTAGACGTCAGGTGGCACTTTTCGGGGA
AATGTGCGCGGAACCCCTATTTGTTTATTTTTCTAAATACATTCAAATATGTATCCGCTCATGAGACAAT
AACCCTGATAAATGCTTCAATAATATTGAAAAAGGAAGAGTATGAGTATTCAACATTTCCGTGTCGCCCT
TATTCCCTTTTTTGCGGCATTTTGCCTTCCTGTTTTTGCTCACCCAGAAACGCTGGTGAAAGTAAAAGAT
GCTGAAGATCAGTTGGGTGCACGAGTGGGTTACATCGAACTGGATCTCAACAGCGGTAAGATCCTTGAGA
GTTTTCGCCCCGAAGAACGTTTTCCAATGATGAGCACTTTTAAAGTTCTGCTATGTGGCGCGGTATTATC
CCGTGTTGACGCCGGGCAAGAGCAACTCGGTCGCCGCATACACTATTCTCAGAATGACTTGGTTGAGTAC
TCACCAGTCACAGAAAAGCATCTTACGGATGGCATGACAGTAAGAGAATTATGCAGTGCTGCCATAACCA
TGAGTGATAACACTGCGGCCAACTTACTTCTGACAACGATCGGAGGACCGAAGGAGCTAACCGCTTTTTT
GCACAACATGGGGGATCATGTAACTCGCCTTGATCGTTGGGAACCGGAGCTGAATGAAGCCATACCAAAC
GACGAGCGTGACACCACGATGCCTGCAGCAATGGCAACAACGTTGCGCAAACTATTAACTGGCGAACTAC
TTACTCTAGCTTCCCGGCAACAATTAATAGACTGGATGGAGGCGGATAAAGTTGCAGGACCACTTCTGCG
CTCGGCCCTTCCGGCTGGCTGGTTTATTGCTGATAAATCTGGAGCCGGTGAGCGTGGGTCTCGCGGTATC
ATTGCAGCACTGGGGCCAGATGGTAAGCCCTCCCGTATCGTAGTTATCTACACGACGGGGAGTCAGGCAA
CTATGGATGAACGAAATAGACAGATCGCTGAGATAGGTGCCTCACTGATTAAGCATTGGTAACTGTCAGA
CCAAGTTTACTCATATATACTTTAGATTGATTTAAAACTTCATTTTTAATTTAAAAGGATCTAGGTGAAG
ATCCTTTTTGATAATCTCATGACCAAAATCCCTTAACGTGAGTTTTCGTTCCACTGAGCGTCAGACCCCG
TAGAAAAGATCAAAGGATCTTCTTGAGATCCTTTTTTTCTGCGCGTAATCTGCTGCTTGCAAACAAAAAA
ACCACCGCTACCAGCGGTGGTTTGTTTGCCGGATCAAGAGCTACCAACTCTTTTTCCGAAGGTAACTGGC
TTCAGCAGAGCGCAGATACCAAATACTGTCCTTCTAGTGTAGCCGTAGTTAGGCCACCACTTCAAGAACT
CTGTAGCACCGCCTACATACCTCGCTCTGCTAATCCTGTTACCAGTGGCTGCTGCCAGTGGCGATAAGTC
GTGTCTTACCGGGTTGGACTCAAGACGATAGTTACCGGATAAGGCGCAGCGGTCGGGCTGAACGGGGGGT
TCGTGCACACAGCCCAGCTTGGAGCGAACGACCTACACCGAACTGAGATACCTACAGCGTGAGCTATGAG
AAAGCGCCACGCTTCCCGAAGGGAGAAAGGCGGACAGGTATCCGGTAAGCGGCAGGGTCGGAACAGGAGA
GCGCACGAGGGAGCTTCCAGGGGGAAACGCCTGGTATCTTTATAGTCCTGTCGGGTTTCGCCACCTCTGA
CTTGAGCGTCGATTTTTGTGATGCTCGTCAGGGGGGCGGAGCCTATGGAAAAACGCCAGCAACGCGGCCT
TTTTACGGTTCCTGGCCTTTTGCTGGCCTTTTGCTCACATGTTCTTTCCTGCGTTATCCCCTGATTCTGT
GGATAACCGTATTACCGCCTTTGAGTGAGCTGATACCGCTCGCCGCAGCCGAACGACCGAGCGCAGCGAG
TCAGTGAGCGAGGAAGCGGAAGAGCGCCTGATGCGGTATTTTCTCCTTACGCATCTGTGCGGTATTTCAC
ACCGCATAAATTCCGACACCATCGAATGGTGCAAAACCTTTCGCGGTATGGCATGATAGCGCCCGGAAGA
GAGTCAATTCAGGGTGGTGAATGTGAAACCAGTAACGTTATACGATGTCGCAGAGTATGCCGGTGTCTCT
TATCAGACCGTTTCCCGCGTGGTGAACCAGGCCAGCCACGTTTCTGCGAAAACGCGGGAAAAAGTGGAAG
CGGCGATGGCGGAGCTGAATTACATTCCCAACCGCGTGGCACAACAACTGGCGGGCAAACAGTCGTTGCT
GATTGGCGTTGCCACCTCCAGTCTGGCCCTGCACGCGCCGTCGCAAATTGTCGCGGCGATTAAATCTCGC
GCCGATCAACTGGGTGCCAGCGTGGTGGTGTCGATGGTAGAACGAAGCGGCGTCGAAGCCTGTAAAGCGG
CGGTGCACAATCTTCTCGCGCAACGCGTCAGTGGGCTGATCATTAACTATCCGCTGGATGACCAGGATGC
CATTGCTGTGGAAGCTGCCTGCACTAATGTTCCGGCGTTATTTCTTGATGTCTCTGACCAGACACCCATC
AACAGTATTATTTTCTCCCATGAAGACGGTACGCGACTGGGCGTGGAGCATCTGGTCGCATTGGGTCACC
AGCAAATCGCGCTGTTAGCGGGCCCATTAAGTTCTGTCTCGGCGCGTCTGCGTCTGGCTGGCTGGCATAA
ATATCTCACTCGCAATCAAATTCAGCCGATAGCGGAACGGGAAGGCGACTGGAGTGCCATGTCCGGTTTT
CAACAAACCATGCAAATGCTGAATGAGGGCATCGTTCCCACTGCGATGCTGGTTGCCAACGATCAGATGG
CGCTGGGCGCAATGCGCGCCATTACCGAGTCCGGGCTGCGCGTTGGTGCGGATATCTCGGTAGTGGGATA
CGACGATACCGAAGACAGCTCATGTTATATCCCGCCGTCAACCACCATCAAACAGGATTTTCGCCTGCTG
GGGCAAACCAGCGTGGACCGCTTGCTGCAACTCTCTCAGGGCCAGGCGGTGAAGGGCAATCAGCTGTTGC
CCGTCTCACTGGTGAAAAGAAAAACCACCCTGGCGCCCAATACGCAAACCGCCTCTCCCCGCGCGTTGGC
CGATTCATTAATGCAGCTGGCACGACAGGTTTCCCGACTGGAAAGCGGGCAGTGAGCGCAACGCAATTAA
TGTGAGTTAGCTCACTCATTAGGCACCCCAGGCTTTACACTTTATGCTTCCGGCTCGTATGTTGTGTGGA
ATTGTGAGCGGATAACAATTTCACACAGGAAACAGCTATGACCATGATTACGGATTCACTGGCCGTCGTT
TTACAACGTCGTGACTGGGAAAACCCTGGCGTTACCCAACTTAATCGCCTTGCAGCACATCCCCCTTTCG
CCAGCTGGCGTAATAGCGAAGAGGCCCGCACCGATCGCCCTTCCCAACAGTTGCGCAGCCTGAATGGCGA
ATGGCGCTTTGCCTGGTTTCCGGCACCAGAAGCGGTGCCGGAAAGCTGGCTGGAGTGCGATCTTCCTGAG
GCCGATACTGTCGTCGTCCCCTCAAACTGGCAGATGCACGGTTACGATGCGCCCATCTACACCAACGTAA
CCTATCCCATTACGGTCAATCCGCCGTTTGTTCCCACGGAGAATCCGACGGGTTGTTACTCGCTCACATT
TAATGTTGATGAAAGCTGGCTACAGGAAGGCCAGACGCGAATTATTTTTGATGGCGTTGGAATT
