Features (pLannotate 1.2.2; 13 found; start..end, strand, type, name):
      6..659     +  CDS            GST26_SCHJA: Experimental evidence at protein level: Swiss-Prot protein existence level 1. GST isoenzymes appear to play a central role in the parasite detoxification system. Other functions are also suspected including a role in increasing the solubility of haematin in the parasite gut. From Schistosoma japonicum (Blood fluke).
    699..2093    +  CDS            PRKN: PRKN_HUMAN - Also known as PARK2. Experimental evidence at protein level: Swiss-Prot protein existence level 1. Functions within a multiprotein E3 ubiquitin ligase complex, catalyzing the covalent attachment of ubiquitin moieties onto substrate proteins (PubMed:10888878, PubMed:10973942, PubMed:11431533, PubMed:12150907, PubMed:12628165, PubMed:15105460, PubMed:16135753, PubMed:21376232, PubMed:21532592, PubMed:23754282, PubMed:23620051, PubMed:24660806, PubMed:24751536, PubMed:32047033, PubMed:29311685, PubMed:22396657). Substrates include SYT11 and VDAC1 (PubMed:32047033, PubMed:29311685). O
   2129..2168    +  CDS            rop (fragment): Rop protein, which maintains plasmids at low copy number; rop
   2270..2310    +  misc_feature   bom (fragment): basis of mobility region from pBR322
   2415..2519    +  promoter       AmpR promoter: bla
   2520..3380    +  CDS            AmpR: β-lactamase; bla; confers resistance to ampicillin, carbenicillin, and related antibiotics
   3551..4139    +  rep_origin     ori: high-copy-number ColE1/pMB1/pBR322/pUC origin of replication
   4325..4376    -  misc_feature   bom (fragment): basis of mobility region from pBR322
   4383..4460    +  promoter       lacIq promoter: lacI (mutant); In the lacIq allele, a single base change in the promoter boosts expression of the lacI gene about 10-fold.
   4461..5543    +  CDS            lacI: lac repressor; lacI; The lac repressor binds to the lac operator to inhibit transcription in E. coli. This inhibition can be relieved by adding lactose or isopropyl-β-D-thiogalactopyranoside (IPTG).
   5556..5577    +  protein_bind   CAP binding site: CAP binding activates transcription in the presence of cAMP. E. coli catabolite activator protein
   5592..5622    +  promoter       lac promoter: promoter for the E. coli lac operon
   5630..5646    +  protein_bind   lac operator: The lac repressor binds to the lac operator to inhibit transcription in E. coli. This inhibition can be relieved by adding lactose or isopropyl-β-D-thiogalactopyranoside (IPTG). lac repressor encoded by lacI
>Addgene plasmid #227358 | pGEX-parkin R104A Sequencing Result | analyzer sequence | sequence record 454652
TATTCATGTCCCCTATACTAGGTTATTGGAAAATTAAGGGCCTTGTGCAACCCACTCGACTTCTTTTGGA
ATATCTTGAAGAAAAATATGAAGAGCATTTGTATGAGCGCGATGAAGGTGATAAATGGCGAAACAAAAAG
TTTGAATTGGGTTTGGAGTTTCCCAATCTTCCTTATTATATTGATGGTGATGTTAAATTAACACAGTCTA
TGGCCATCATACGTTATATAGCTGACAAGCACAACATGTTGGGTGGTTGTCCAAAAGAGCGTGCAGAGAT
TTCAATGCTTGAAGGAGCGGTTTTGGATATTAGATACGGTGTTTCGAGAATTGCATATAGTAAAGACTTT
GAAACTCTCAAAGTTGATTTTCTTAGCAAGCTACCTGAAATGCTGAAAATGTTCGAAGATCGTTTATGTC
ATAAAACATATTTAAATGGTGATCATGTAACCCATCCTGACTTCATGTTGTATGACGCTCTTGATGTTGT
TTTATACATGGACCCAATGTGCCTGGATGCGTTCCCAAAATTAGTTTGTTTTAAAAAACGTATTGAAGCT
ATCCCACAAATTGATAAGTACTTGAAATCCAGCAAGTATATAGCATGGCCTTTGCAGGGCTGGCAAGCCA
CGTTTGGTGGTGGCGACCATCCTCCAAAATCGGATCTGGAAGTTCTGTTCCAGGGGCCCCTGGGATCCAT
GATCGTTTTCGTTCGTTTCAACTCTTCTCACGGTTTCCCGGTTGAAGTTGACTCTGACACCTCTATCTTC
CAGCTGAAAGAAGTTGTTGCGAAACGTCAGGGTGTTCCAGCAGACCAGCTGCGTGTTATCTTCGCAGGTA
AAGAACTGCGTAACGACTGGACCGTTCAGAACTGCGATCTGGATCAGCAGTCTATCGTTCACATCGTTCA
GCGTCCGTGGCGTAAAGGTCAGGAAATGAACGCGACTGGTGGTGACGACCCGCGTAACGCGGCGGGTGGT
TGTGAACGTGAACCGCAGTCTCTGACAGCTGTTGACCTGTCTTCCTCTGTTCTGCCGGGTGACTCCGTTG
GTCTGGCCGTAATTCTGCACACCGACTCTCGTAAAGACTCCCCGCCGGCTGGTTCTCCGGCGGGTCGCTC
TATCTACAACTCTTTCTACGTGTACTGCAAAGGTCCGTGCCAGCGTGTACAGCCGGGTAAACTGCGTGTT
CAGTGTTCCACTTGCCGTCAGGCGACCCTGACCCTGACCCAGGGTCCGAGCTGCTGGGACGACGTTCTGA
TCCCGAACCGTATGTCCGGTGAATGTCAGTCCCCGCACTGTCCGGGTACCTCCGCAGAATTTTTCTTTAA
ATGCGGTGCCCACCCGACCTCTGACAAAGAAACCTCTGTTGCTCTGCACCTGATCGCTACCAACTCCCGT
AACATCACCTGCATCACCTGCACCGACGTTCGCTCCCCGGTTCTGGTTTTTCAGTGCAACTCTCGTCACG
TTATCTGCCTGGATTGCTTCCACCTGTACTGCGTTACTCGTCTGAATGACCGCCAGTTCGTTCACGACCC
GCAGCTGGGCTACTCTCTGCCGTGCGTTGCGGGTTGCCCGAACTCCCTGATTAAAGAACTGCACCACTTC
CGTATCCTGGGCGAGGAACAGTACAACCGTTACCAGCAGTACGGCGCTGAAGAATGCGTTCTGCAGATGG
GTGGCGTTCTGTGCCCGCGTCCGGGTTGCGGCGCGGGCCTGCTGCCGGAACCGGACCAGCGTAAAGTGAC
GTGTGAAGGTGGTAACGGTTTAGGTTGCGGCTTCGCGTTCTGTCGTGAATGCAAAGAAGCATATCATGAA
GGTGAATGTTCCGCAGTTTTTGAAGCTAGCGGCACCACTACCCAGGCGTACCGTGTTGATGAACGTGCTG
CTGAACAGGCTCGTTGGGAAGCAGCAAGTAAAGAAACTATTAAAAAGACCACTAAACCGTGTCCGCGTTG
CCACGTTCCGGTTGAAAAGAACGGTGGTTGCATGCACATGAAATGCCCGCAGCCGCAGTGCCGTCTGGAA
TGGTGCTGGAACTGCGGTTGCGAATGGAACCGTGTTTGCATGGGTGACCACTGGTTCGACGTTTAGCTCG
AGCGGCCGCATCGTGACTGACTGACGATCTGCCTCGCGCGTTTCGGTGATGACGGTGAAAACCTCTGACA
CATGCAGCTCCCGGAGACGGTCACAGCTTGTCTGTAAGCGGATGCCGGGAGCAGACAAGCCCGTCAGGGC
GCGTCAGCGGGTGTTGGCGGGTGTCGGGGCGCAGCCATGACCCAGTCACGTAGCGATAGCGGAGTGTATA
ATTCTTGAAGACGAAAGGGCCTCGTGATACGCCTATTTTTATAGGTTAATGTCATGATAATAATGGTTTC
TTAGACGTCAGGTGGCACTTTTCGGGGAAATGTGCGCGGAACCCCTATTTGTTTATTTTTCTAAATACAT
TCAAATATGTATCCGCTCATGAGACAATAACCCTGATAAATGCTTCAATAATATTGAAAAAGGAAGAGTA
TGAGTATTCAACATTTCCGTGTCGCCCTTATTCCCTTTTTTGCGGCATTTTGCCTTCCTGTTTTTGCTCA
CCCAGAAACGCTGGTGAAAGTAAAAGATGCTGAAGATCAGTTGGGTGCACGAGTGGGTTACATCGAACTG
GATCTCAACAGCGGTAAGATCCTTGAGAGTTTTCGCCCCGAAGAACGTTTTCCAATGATGAGCACTTTTA
AAGTTCTGCTATGTGGCGCGGTATTATCCCGTGTTGACGCCGGGCAAGAGCAACTCGGTCGCCGCATACA
CTATTCTCAGAATGACTTGGTTGAGTACTCACCAGTCACAGAAAAGCATCTTACGGATGGCATGACAGTA
AGAGAATTATGCAGTGCTGCCATAACCATGAGTGATAACACTGCGGCCAACTTACTTCTGACAACGATCG
GAGGACCGAAGGAGCTAACCGCTTTTTTGCACAACATGGGGGATCATGTAACTCGCCTTGATCGTTGGGA
ACCGGAGCTGAATGAAGCCATACCAAACGACGAGCGTGACACCACGATGCCTGCAGCAATGGCAACAACG
TTGCGCAAACTATTAACTGGCGAACTACTTACTCTAGCTTCCCGGCAACAATTAATAGACTGGATGGAGG
CGGATAAAGTTGCAGGACCACTTCTGCGCTCGGCCCTTCCGGCTGGCTGGTTTATTGCTGATAAATCTGG
AGCCGGTGAGCGTGGGTCTCGCGGTATCATTGCAGCACTGGGGCCAGATGGTAAGCCCTCCCGTATCGTA
GTTATCTACACGACGGGGAGTCAGGCAACTATGGATGAACGAAATAGACAGATCGCTGAGATAGGTGCCT
CACTGATTAAGCATTGGTAACTGTCAGACCAAGTTTACTCATATATACTTTAGATTGATTTAAAACTTCA
TTTTTAATTTAAAAGGATCTAGGTGAAGATCCTTTTTGATAATCTCATGACCAAAATCCCTTAACGTGAG
TTTTCGTTCCACTGAGCGTCAGACCCCGTAGAAAAGATCAAAGGATCTTCTTGAGATCCTTTTTTTCTGC
GCGTAATCTGCTGCTTGCAAACAAAAAAACCACCGCTACCAGCGGTGGTTTGTTTGCCGGATCAAGAGCT
ACCAACTCTTTTTCCGAAGGTAACTGGCTTCAGCAGAGCGCAGATACCAAATACTGTCCTTCTAGTGTAG
CCGTAGTTAGGCCACCACTTCAAGAACTCTGTAGCACCGCCTACATACCTCGCTCTGCTAATCCTGTTAC
CAGTGGCTGCTGCCAGTGGCGATAAGTCGTGTCTTACCGGGTTGGACTCAAGACGATAGTTACCGGATAA
GGCGCAGCGGTCGGGCTGAACGGGGGGTTCGTGCACACAGCCCAGCTTGGAGCGAACGACCTACACCGAA
CTGAGATACCTACAGCGTGAGCTATGAGAAAGCGCCACGCTTCCCGAAGGGAGAAAGGCGGACAGGTATC
CGGTAAGCGGCAGGGTCGGAACAGGAGAGCGCACGAGGGAGCTTCCAGGGGGAAACGCCTGGTATCTTTA
TAGTCCTGTCGGGTTTCGCCACCTCTGACTTGAGCGTCGATTTTTGTGATGCTCGTCAGGGGGGCGGAGC
CTATGGAAAAACGCCAGCAACGCGGCCTTTTTACGGTTCCTGGCCTTTTGCTGGCCTTTTGCTCACATGT
TCTTTCCTGCGTTATCCCCTGATTCTGTGGATAACCGTATTACCGCCTTTGAGTGAGCTGATACCGCTCG
CCGCAGCCGAACGACCGAGCGCAGCGAGTCAGTGAGCGAGGAAGCGGAAGAGCGCCTGATGCGGTATTTT
CTCCTTACGCATCTGTGCGGTATTTCACACCGCATAAATTCCGACACCATCGAATGGTGCAAAACCTTTC
GCGGTATGGCATGATAGCGCCCGGAAGAGAGTCAATTCAGGGTGGTGAATGTGAAACCAGTAACGTTATA
CGATGTCGCAGAGTATGCCGGTGTCTCTTATCAGACCGTTTCCCGCGTGGTGAACCAGGCCAGCCACGTT
TCTGCGAAAACGCGGGAAAAAGTGGAAGCGGCGATGGCGGAGCTGAATTACATTCCCAACCGCGTGGCAC
AACAACTGGCGGGCAAACAGTCGTTGCTGATTGGCGTTGCCACCTCCAGTCTGGCCCTGCACGCGCCGTC
GCAAATTGTCGCGGCGATTAAATCTCGCGCCGATCAACTGGGTGCCAGCGTGGTGGTGTCGATGGTAGAA
CGAAGCGGCGTCGAAGCCTGTAAAGCGGCGGTGCACAATCTTCTCGCGCAACGCGTCAGTGGGCTGATCA
TTAACTATCCGCTGGATGACCAGGATGCCATTGCTGTGGAAGCTGCCTGCACTAATGTTCCGGCGTTATT
TCTTGATGTCTCTGACCAGACACCCATCAACAGTATTATTTTCTCCCATGAAGACGGTACGCGACTGGGC
GTGGAGCATCTGGTCGCATTGGGTCACCAGCAAATCGCGCTGTTAGCGGGCCCATTAAGTTCTGTCTCGG
CGCGTCTGCGTCTGGCTGGCTGGCATAAATATCTCACTCGCAATCAAATTCAGCCGATAGCGGAACGGGA
AGGCGACTGGAGTGCCATGTCCGGTTTTCAACAAACCATGCAAATGCTGAATGAGGGCATCGTTCCCACT
GCGATGCTGGTTGCCAACGATCAGATGGCGCTGGGCGCAATGCGCGCCATTACCGAGTCCGGGCTGCGCG
TTGGTGCGGATATCTCGGTAGTGGGATACGACGATACCGAAGACAGCTCATGTTATATCCCGCCGTCAAC
CACCATCAAACAGGATTTTCGCCTGCTGGGGCAAACCAGCGTGGACCGCTTGCTGCAACTCTCTCAGGGC
CAGGCGGTGAAGGGCAATCAGCTGTTGCCCGTCTCACTGGTGAAAAGAAAAACCACCCTGGCGCCCAATA
CGCAAACCGCCTCTCCCCGCGCGTTGGCCGATTCATTAATGCAGCTGGCACGACAGGTTTCCCGACTGGA
AAGCGGGCAGTGAGCGCAACGCAATTAATGTGAGTTAGCTCACTCATTAGGCACCCCAGGCTTTACACTT
TATGCTTCCGGCTCGTATGTTGTGTGGAATTGTGAGCGGATAACAATTTCACACAGGAAACAG
