Features (pLannotate 1.2.2; 7 found; start..end, strand, type, name):
      1..24      +  misc_feature   bom (fragment): basis of mobility region from pBR322
    129..233     +  promoter       AmpR promoter: bla
    234..1094    +  CDS            AmpR: β-lactamase; bla; confers resistance to ampicillin, carbenicillin, and related antibiotics
   1265..1853    +  rep_origin     ori: high-copy-number ColE1/pMB1/pBR322/pUC origin of replication
   2039..2090    -  misc_feature   bom (fragment): basis of mobility region from pBR322
   2097..2174    +  promoter       lacIq promoter: lacI (mutant); In the lacIq allele, a single base change in the promoter boosts expression of the lacI gene about 10-fold.
   2175..1       +  CDS            lacI (fragment) (across the origin): lac repressor; lacI; The lac repressor binds to the lac operator to inhibit transcription in E. coli. This inhibition can be relieved by adding lactose or isopropyl-β-D-thiogalactopyranoside (IPTG).
>Addgene plasmid #227358 | pGEX-parkin R104A Sequencing Result | analyzer sequence | sequence record 461654
CACGTAGCGATAGCGGAGTGTATAATTCTTGAAGACGAAAGGGCCTCGTGATACGCCTATTTTTATAGGT
TAATGTCATGATAATAATGGTTTCTTAGACGTCAGGTGGCACTTTTCGGGGAAATGTGCGCGGAACCCCT
ATTTGTTTATTTTTCTAAATACATTCAAATATGTATCCGCTCATGAGACAATAACCCTGATAAATGCTTC
AATAATATTGAAAAAGGAAGAGTATGAGTATTCAACATTTCCGTGTCGCCCTTATTCCCTTTTTTGCGGC
ATTTTGCCTTCCTGTTTTTGCTCACCCAGAAACGCTGGTGAAAGTAAAAGATGCTGAAGATCAGTTGGGT
GCACGAGTGGGTTACATCGAACTGGATCTCAACAGCGGTAAGATCCTTGAGAGTTTTCGCCCCGAAGAAC
GTTTTCCAATGATGAGCACTTTTAAAGTTCTGCTATGTGGCGCGGTATTATCCCGTGTTGACGCCGGGCA
AGAGCAACTCGGTCGCCGCATACACTATTCTCAGAATGACTTGGTTGAGTACTCACCAGTCACAGAAAAG
CATCTTACGGATGGCATGACAGTAAGAGAATTATGCAGTGCTGCCATAACCATGAGTGATAACACTGCGG
CCAACTTACTTCTGACAACGATCGGAGGACCGAAGGAGCTAACCGCTTTTTTGCACAACATGGGGGATCA
TGTAACTCGCCTTGATCGTTGGGAACCGGAGCTGAATGAAGCCATACCAAACGACGAGCGTGACACCACG
ATGCCTGCAGCAATGGCAACAACGTTGCGCAAACTATTAACTGGCGAACTACTTACTCTAGCTTCCCGGC
AACAATTAATAGACTGGATGGAGGCGGATAAAGTTGCAGGACCACTTCTGCGCTCGGCCCTTCCGGCTGG
CTGGTTTATTGCTGATAAATCTGGAGCCGGTGAGCGTGGGTCTCGCGGTATCATTGCAGCACTGGGGCCA
GATGGTAAGCCCTCCCGTATCGTAGTTATCTACACGACGGGGAGTCAGGCAACTATGGATGAACGAAATA
GACAGATCGCTGAGATAGGTGCCTCACTGATTAAGCATTGGTAACTGTCAGACCAAGTTTACTCATATAT
ACTTTAGATTGATTTAAAACTTCATTTTTAATTTAAAAGGATCTAGGTGAAGATCCTTTTTGATAATCTC
ATGACCAAAATCCCTTAACGTGAGTTTTCGTTCCACTGAGCGTCAGACCCCGTAGAAAAGATCAAAGGAT
CTTCTTGAGATCCTTTTTTTCTGCGCGTAATCTGCTGCTTGCAAACAAAAAAACCACCGCTACCAGCGGT
GGTTTGTTTGCCGGATCAAGAGCTACCAACTCTTTTTCCGAAGGTAACTGGCTTCAGCAGAGCGCAGATA
CCAAATACTGTCCTTCTAGTGTAGCCGTAGTTAGGCCACCACTTCAAGAACTCTGTAGCACCGCCTACAT
ACCTCGCTCTGCTAATCCTGTTACCAGTGGCTGCTGCCAGTGGCGATAAGTCGTGTCTTACCGGGTTGGA
CTCAAGACGATAGTTACCGGATAAGGCGCAGCGGTCGGGCTGAACGGGGGGTTCGTGCACACAGCCCAGC
TTGGAGCGAACGACCTACACCGAACTGAGATACCTACAGCGTGAGCTATGAGAAAGCGCCACGCTTCCCG
AAGGGAGAAAGGCGGACAGGTATCCGGTAAGCGGCAGGGTCGGAACAGGAGAGCGCACGAGGGAGCTTCC
AGGGGGAAACGCCTGGTATCTTTATAGTCCTGTCGGGTTTCGCCACCTCTGACTTGAGCGTCGATTTTTG
TGATGCTCGTCAGGGGGGCGGAGCCTATGGAAAAACGCCAGCAACGCGGCCTTTTTACGGTTCCTGGCCT
TTTGCTGGCCTTTTGCTCACATGTTCTTTCCTGCGTTATCCCCTGATTCTGTGGATAACCGTATTACCGC
CTTTGAGTGAGCTGATACCGCTCGCCGCAGCCGAACGACCGAGCGCAGCGAGTCAGTGAGCGAGGAAGCG
GAAGAGCGCCTGATGCGGTATTTTCTCCTTACGCATCTGTGCGGTATTTCACACCGCATAAATTCCGACA
CCATCGAATGGTGCAAAACCTTTCGCGGTATGGCATGATAGCGCCCGGAAGAGAGTCAATTCAGGGTGGT
GAATGTGAAACCAGTAACGTTATACGATGTCGCAGAGTATGCCGGTGTCTCTTATCAGACCGTTTCCCGC
GTGGTGAACCAGGCCAGCCACGTTTCTGCGAAAACGCGGGAAAAAGTGGAAGCGGCGATGGCGGAGCTGA
ATTACATTCCCAACCGCGTGGCACAACAACTGGCGGGCAAACAGTCGTTGCTGATTGGCGTTGCCACCTC
CAGTCTGGCCCTGCACGCGCCGTCGCAAATTGTCGCGGCGATTAAATCTCGCGCCGATCAACTGGGTGCC
AGCGTGGTGGTGTCGATGGTAGAACGAAGCGGCGTCGAAGCCTGTAAAGCGGCGGTGCACAATCTTCTCG
CGCAACGCGTCAGTGGGCTGATCATTAACTATCCGCTGGATGACCAGGATGCCATTGCTGTGGAAGCTGC
CTGCACTAATGTTCCGGCGTTATTTCTTGATGTCTCTGACCAGACACCCATCAACAGTATTATTTTCTCC
CATGAAGACGGTACGCGACTGGGCGTGGAGCATCTGGTCGCATTGGGTCACCAGCAAATCGCGCTGTTAG
CGGGCCCATTAAGTTCTGTCTCGGCGCGTCTGCGTCTGGCTGGCTGGCATAAATATCTCACTCGCAATCA
AATTCAGCCGATAGCGGAA
